>Addgene plasmid #110106 | FGFR2 N549H 3xFlag | addgene full sequence | sequence record 209779 | Addgene NGS Result
CCATTCGCCATTCAGGCTGCGCAACTGTTGGGAAGGGCGATCGGTGCGGGCCTCTTCGCTATTACGCCAG
CTGGCGAAAGGGGGATGTGCTGCAAGGCGATTAAGTTGGGTAACGCCAGGGTTTTCCCAGTCACGACGTT
GTAAAACGACGGCCAGTGCCAAGCTGATCTATACATTGAATCAATATTGGCAATTAGCCATATTAGTCAT
TGGTTATATAGCATAAATCAATATTGGCTATTGGCCATTGCATACGTTGTATCTATATCATAATATGTAC
ATTTATATTGGCTCATGTCCAATATGACCGCCATGTTGACATTGATTATTGACTAGTTATTAATAGTAAT
CAATTACGGGGTCATTAGTTCATAGCCCATATATGGAGTTCCGCGTTACATAACTTACGGTAAATGGCCC
GCCTGGCTGACCGCCCAACGACCCCCGCCCATTGACGTCAATAATGACGTATGTTCCCATAGTAACGCCA
ATAGGGACTTTCCATTGACGTCAATGGGTGGAGTATTTACGGTAAACTGCCCACTTGGCAGTACATCAAG
TGTATCATATGCCAAGTCCGCCCCCTATTGACGTCAATGACGGTAAATGGCCCGCCTGGCATTATGCCCA
GTACATGACCTTACGGGACTTTCCTACTTGGCAGTACATCTACGTATTAGTCATCGCTATTACCATGGTG
ATGCGGTTTTGGCAGTACACCAATGGGCGTGGATAGCGGTTTGACTCACGGGGATTTCCAAGTCTCCACC
CCATTGACGTCAATGGGAGTTTGTTTTGGCACCAAAATCAACGGGACTTTCCAAAATGTCGTAATAACCC
CGCCCCGTTGACGCAAATGGGCGGTAGGCGTGTACGGTGGGAGGTCTATATAAGCAGAGCTCGTTTAGTG
AACCGTCAGAATTACGGACCATGTCTGCACTTCTGATCCTAGCTCTTGTTGGAGCTGCAGTTGCTAAGCT
TGCGGCCGCGAATTCATCGATAGATCTGATATCGGTACCAGTCGACTCTAGAATGGTCAGCTGGGGTCGT
TTCATCTGCCTGGTCGTGGTCACCATGGCAACCTTGTCCCTGGCCCGGCCCTCCTTCAGTTTAGTTGAGG
ATACCACATTAGAGCCAGAAGAGCCACCAACCAAATACCAAATCTCTCAACCAGAAGTGTACGTGGCTGC
GCCAGGGGAGTCGCTAGAGGTGCGCTGCCTGTTGAAAGATGCCGCCGTGATCAGTTGGACTAAGGATGGG
GTGCACTTGGGGCCCAACAATAGGACAGTGCTTATTGGGGAGTACTTGCAGATAAAGGGCGCCACGCCTA
GAGACTCCGGCCTCTATGCTTGTACTGCCAGTAGGACTGTAGACAGTGAAACTTGGTACTTCATGGTGAA
TGTCACAGATGCCATCTCATCCGGAGATGATGAGGATGACACCGACGGTGCGGAAGATTTTGTCAGTGAG
AACAGTAACAACAAGAGAGCACCATACTGGACCAACACAGAAAAGATGGAAAAGCGGCTCCATGCTGTGC
CTGCGGCCAACACTGTCAAGTTTCGCTGCCCAGCCGGGGGGAACCCAATGCCAACCATGCGGTGGCTGAA
AAACGGGAAGGAGTTTAAGCAGGAGCATCGCATTGGAGGCTACAAGGTACGAAACCAGCACTGGAGCCTC
ATTATGGAAAGTGTGGTCCCATCTGACAAGGGAAATTATACCTGTGTGGTGGAGAATGAATACGGGTCCA
TCAATCACACGTACCACCTGGATGTTGTGGAGCGATCGCCTCACCGGCCCATCCTCCAAGCCGGACTGCC
GGCAAATGCCTCCACAGTGGTTGGAGGAGACGTAGAGTTTGTCTGCAAGGTTTACAGTGATGCCCAGCCC
CACATCCAGTGGATCAAGCACGTGGAAAAGAACGGCAGTAAATACGGGCCCGACGGGCTGCCCTACCTCA
AGGTTCTCAAGGCCGCCGGTGTTAACACCACGGACAAAGAGATTGAGGTTCTCTATATTCGGAATGTAAC
TTTTGAGGACGCTGGGGAATATACGTGCTTGGCGGGTAATTCTATTGGGATATCCTTTCACTCTGCATGG
TTGACAGTTCTGCCAGCGCCTGGAAGAGAAAAGGAGATTACAGCTTCCCCAGACTACCTGGAGATAGCCA
TTTACTGCATAGGGGTCTTCTTAATCGCCTGTATGGTGGTAACAGTCATCCTGTGCCGAATGAAGAACAC
GACCAAGAAGCCAGACTTCAGCAGCCAGCCGGCTGTGCACAAGCTGACCAAACGTATCCCCCTGCGGAGA
CAAGTAACAGTTTCGGCTGAGTCCAGCTCCTCCATGAACTCCAACACCCCGCTGGTGAGGATAACAACAC
GCCTCTCTTCAACGGCAGACACCCCCATGCTGGCAGGGGTCTCCGAGTATGAACTTCCAGAGGACCCAAA
ATGGGAGTTTCCAAGAGATAAGCTGACACTGGGCAAGCCCCTGGGAGAAGGTTGCTTTGGGCAAGTGGTC
ATGGCGGAAGCAGTGGGAATTGACAAAGACAAGCCCAAGGAGGCGGTCACCGTGGCCGTGAAGATGTTGA
AAGATGATGCCACAGAGAAAGACCTTTCTGATCTGGTGTCAGAGATGGAGATGATGAAGATGATTGGGAA
ACACAAGAATATCATACATCTTCTTGGAGCCTGCACACAGGATGGGCCTCTCTATGTCATAGTTGAGTAT
GCCTCTAAAGGCAACCTCCGAGAATACCTCCGAGCCCGGAGGCCACCCGGGATGGAGTACTCCTATGACA
TTAACCGTGTTCCTGAGGAGCAGATGACCTTCAAGGACTTGGTGTCATGCACCTACCAGCTGGCCAGAGG
CATGGAGTACTTGGCTTCCCAAAAATGTATTCATCGAGATTTAGCAGCCAGAAATGTTTTGGTAACAGAA
AACAATGTGATGAAAATAGCAGACTTTGGACTCGCCAGAGATATCAACAATATAGACTATTACAAAAAGA
CCACCAATGGGCGGCTTCCAGTCAAGTGGATGGCTCCAGAAGCCCTGTTTGATAGAGTATACACTCATCA
GAGTGATGTCTGGTCCTTCGGGGTGTTAATGTGGGAGATCTTCACTTTAGGGGGCTCGCCCTACCCAGGG
ATTCCCGTGGAGGAACTTTTTAAGCTGCTGAAGGAAGGACACAGAATGGATAAGCCAGCCAACTGCACCA
ACGAACTGTACATGATGATGAGGGACTGTTGGCATGCAGTGCCCTCCCAGAGACCAACGTTCAAGCAGTT
GGTAGAAGACTTGGATCGAATTCTCACTCTCACAACCAATGAGGAATACTTGGACCTCAGCCAACCTCTC
GAACAGTATTCACCTAGTTACCCTGACACAAGAAGTTCTTGTTCTTCAGGAGATGATTCTGTTTTTTCTC
CAGACCCCATGCCTTACGAACCATGCCTTCCTCAGTATCCACACATAAACGGCAGTGTTAAAACAGGATC
CCGGGCTGACTACAAAGACCATGACGGTGATTATAAAGATCATGACATCGACTACAAGGATGACGATGAC
AAGTAGTGATCCCGGGTGGCATCCCTGTGACCCCTCCCCAGTGCCTCTCCTGGCCCTGGAAGTTGCCACT
CCAGTGCCCACCAGCCTTGTCCTAATAAAATTAAGTTGCATCATTTTGTCTGACTAGGTGTCCTTCTATA
ATATTATGGGGTGGAGGGGGGTGGTATGGAGCAAGGGGCAAGTTGGGAAGACAACCTGTAGGGCCTGCGG
GGTCTATTGGGAACCAAGCTGGAGTGCAGTGGCACAATCTTGGCTCACTGCAATCTCCGCCTCCTGGGTT
CAAGCGATTCTCCTGCCTCAGCCTCCCGAGTTGTTGGGATTCCAGGCATGCATGACCAGGCTCAGCTAAT
TTTTGTTTTTTTGGTAGAGACGGGGTTTCACCATATTGGCCAGGCTGGTCTCCAACTCCTAATCTCAGGT
GATCTACCCACCTTGGCCTCCCAAATTGCTGGGATTACAGGCGTGAACCACTGCTCCCTTCCCTGTCCTT
CTGATTTTAAAATAACTATACCAGCAGGAGGACGTCCAGACACAGCATAGGCTACCTGGCCATGCCCAAC
CGGTGGGACATTTGAGTTGCTTGCTTGGCACTGTCCTCTCATGCGTTGGGTCCACTCAGTAGATGCCTGT
TGAATTGGGTACGCGGCCAGCTTGGCTGTGGAATGTGTGTCAGTTAGGGTGTGGAAAGTCCCCAGGCTCC
CCAGCAGGCAGAAGTATGCAAAGCATGCATCTCAATTAGTCAGCAACCAGGTGTGGAAAGTCCCCAGGCT
CCCCAGCAGGCAGAAGTATGCAAAGCATGCATCTCAATTAGTCAGCAACCATAGTCCCGCCCCTAACTCC
GCCCATCCCGCCCCTAACTCCGCCCAGTTCCGCCCATTCTCCGCCCCATGGCTGACTAATTTTTTTTATT
TATGCAGAGGCCGAGGCCGCCTCGGCCTCTGAGCTATTCCAGAAGTAGTGAGGAGGCTTTTTTGGAGGAA
TTGATCAGCTTGGGATCTGATCAAGAGACAGGATGAGGATCGTTTCGCATGATTGAACAAGATGGATTGC
ACGCAGGTTCTCCGGCCGCTTGGGTGGAGAGGCTATTCGGCTATGACTGGGCACAACAGACAATCGGCTG
CTCTGATGCCGCCGTGTTCCGGCTGTCAGCGCAGGGGCGCCCGGTTCTTTTTGTCAAGACCGACCTGTCC
GGTGCCCTGAATGAACTGCAGGACGAGGCAGCGCGGCTATCGTGGCTGGCCACGACGGGCGTTCCTTGCG
CAGCTGTGCTCGACGTTGTCACTGAAGCGGGAAGGGACTGGCTGCTATTGGGCGAAGTGCCGGGGCAGGA
TCTCCTGTCATCTCACCTTGCTCCTGCCGAGAAAGTATCCATCATGGCTGATGCAATGCGGCGGCTGCAT
ACGCTTGATCCGGCTACCTGCCCATTCGACCACCAAGCGAAACATCGCATCGAGCGAGCACGTACTCGGA
TGGAAGCCGGTCTTGTCGATCAGGATGATCTGGACGAAGAGCATCAGGGGCTCGCGCCAGCCGAACTGTT
CGCCAGGCTCAAGGCGCGCATGCCCGACGGCGAGGATCTCGTCGTGACCCATGGCGATGCCTGCTTGCCG
AATATCATGGTGGAAAATGGCCGCTTTTCTGGATTCATCGACTGTGGCCGGCTGGGTGTGGCGGACCGCT
ATCAGGACATAGCGTTGGCTACCCGTGATATTGCTGAAGAGCTTGGCGGCGAATGGGCTGACCGCTTCCT
CGTGCTTTACGGTATCGCCGCTCCCGATTCGCAGCGCATCGCCTTCTATCGCCTTCTTGACGAGTTCTTC
TGAGCGGGACTCTGGGGTTCGAAATGACCGACCAAGCGACGCCCAACCTGCCATCACGAGATTTCGATTC
CACCGCCGCCTTCTATGAAAGGTTGGGCTTCGGAATCGTTTTCCGGGACGCCGGCTGGATGATCCTCCAG
CGCGGGGATCTCATGCTGGAGTTCTTCGCCCACCCCGGGCTCGATCCCCTCGCGAGTTGGTTCAGCTGCT
GCCTGAGGCTGGACGACCTCGCGGAGTTCTACCGGCAGTGCAAATCCGTCGGCATCCAGGAAACCAGCAG
CGGCTATCCGCGCATCCATGCCCCCGAACTGCAGGAGTGGGGAGGCACGATGGCCGCTTTGGTCGACCCG
GACGGGACGCTCCTGCGCCTGATACAGAACGAATTGCTTGCAGGCATCTCATGAGTGTGTCTTCCCGTTT
TCCGCCTGAGGTCACTGCGTGGATGGAGCGCTGGCGCCTGCTGCGCGACGGCGAGCTGCTCACCACCCAC
TCGCCAAGCTGGAACCGTAAAAAGGCCGCGTTGCTGGCGTTTTTCCATAGGCTCCGCCGATCATAATCAG
CCATACCACATTTGTAGAGGTTTTACTTGCTTTAAAAAACCTCCCACACCTCCCCCTGAACCTGAAACAT
AAAATGAATGCAATTGTTGTTGTTAACTTGTTTATTGCAGCTTATAATGGTTACAAATAAAGCAATAGCA
TCACAAATTTCACAAATAAAGCATTTTTTTCACTGCATTCTAGTTGTGGTTTGTCCAAACTCATCAATGT
ATCTTATCATGTCTGGATCAATTCCCTATAGTGAGTCGTATTAAATTCGTAATCATGTCATAGCTGTTTC
CTGTGTGAAATTGTTATCCGCTCACAATTCCACACAACATACGAGCCGGAAGCATAAAGTGTAAAGCCTG
GGGTGCCTAATGAGTGGCTAACTCACATTAATTGCGTTGCGCTCACTGCCCGCTTTCCAGTCGGGAAACC
TGTCGTGCCAGCTGCATTAATGAATCGGCCAACGCGCGGGGAGAGGCGGTTTGCGTATTGGGCGCTCTTC
CGCTTCCTCGCTCACTGACTCGCTGCGCTCGGTCGTTCGGCTGCGGCGAGCGGTATCAGCTCACTCAAAG
GCGGTAATACGGTTATCCACAGAATCAGGGGATAACGCAGGAAAGAACATGTGAGCAAAAGGCCAGCAAA
AGGCCAGGAACCGTAAAAAGGCCGCGTTGCTGGCGTTTTTCCATAGGCTCCGCCCCCCTGACGAGCATCA
CAAAAATCGACGCTCAAGTCAGAGGTGGCGAAACCCGACAGGACTATAAAGATACCAGGCGTTTCCCCCT
GGAAGCTCCCTCGTGCGCTCTCCTGTTCCGACCCTGCCGCTTACCGGATACCTGTCCGCCTTTCTCCCTT
CGGGAAGCGTGGCGCTTTCTCATAGCTCACGCTGTAGGTATCTCAGTTCGGTGTAGGTCGTTCGCTCCAA
GCTGGGCTGTGTGCACGAACCCCCCGTTCAGCCCGACCGCTGCGCCTTATCCGGTAACTATCGTCTTGAG
TCCAACCCGGTAAGACACGACTTATCGCCACTGGCAGCAGCCACTGGTAACAGGATTAGCAGAGCGAGGT
ATGTAGGCGGTGCTACAGAGTTCTTGAAGTGGTGGCCTAACTACGGCTACACTAGAAGAACAGTATTTGG
TATCTGCGCTCTGCTGAAGCCAGTTACCTTCGGAAAAAGAGTTGGTAGCTCTTGATCCGGCAAACAAACC
ACCGCTGGTAGCGGTGGTTTTTTTGTTTGCAAGCAGCAGATTACGCGCAGAAAAAAAGGATCTCAAGAAG
ATCCTTTGATCTTTTCTACGGGGTCTGACGCTCAGTGGAACGAAAACTCACGTTAAGGGATTTTGGTCAT
GAGATTATCAAAAAGGATCTTCACCTAGATCCTTTTAAATTAAAAATGAAGTTTTAAATCAATCTAAAGT
ATATATGAGTAAACTTGGTCTGACAGTTACCAATGCTTAATCAGTGAGGCACCTATCTCAGCGATCTGTC
TATTTCGTTCATCCATAGTTGCCTGACTCCCCGTCGTGTAGATAACTACGATACGGGAGGGCTTACCATC
TGGCCCCAGTGCTGCAATGATACCGCGAGACCCACGCTCACCGGCTCCAGATTTATCAGCAATAAACCAG
CCAGCCGGAAGGGCCGAGCGCAGAAGTGGTCCTGCAACTTTATCCGCCTCCATCCAGTCTATTAATTGTT
GCCGGGAAGCTAGAGTAAGTAGTTCGCCAGTTAATAGTTTGCGCAACGTTGTTGCCATTGCTACAGGCAT
CGTGGTGTCACGCTCGTCGTTTGGTATGGCTTCATTCAGCTCCGGTTCCCAACGATCAAGGCGAGTTACA
TGATCCCCCATGTTGTGCAAAAAAGCGGTTAGCTCCTTCGGTCCTCCGATCGTTGTCAGAAGTAAGTTGG
CCGCAGTGTTATCACTCATGGTTATGGCAGCACTGCATAATTCTCTTACTGTCATGCCATCCGTAAGATG
CTTTTCTGTGACTGGTGAGTACTCAACCAAGTCATTCTGAGAATAGTGTATGCGGCGACCGAGTTGCTCT
TGCCCGGCGTCAATACGGGATAATACCGCGCCACATAGCAGAACTTTAAAAGTGCTCATCATTGGAAAAC
GTTCTTCGGGGCGAAAACTCTCAAGGATCTTACCGCTGTTGAGATCCAGTTCGATGTAACCCACTCGTGC
ACCCAACTGATCTTCAGCATCTTTTACTTTCACCAGCGTTTCTGGGTGAGCAAAAACAGGAAGGCAAAAT
GCCGCAAAAAAGGGAATAAGGGCGACACGGAAATGTTGAATACTCATACTCTTCCTTTTTCAATATTATT
GAAGCATTTATCAGGGTTATTGTCTCATGAGCGGATACATATTTGAATGTATTTAGAAAAATAAACAAAT
AGGGGTTCCGCGCACATTTCCCCGAAAAGTGCCACCTG
[124 nt withheld, positions 8369-8492]
C
[91 nt withheld, positions 8494-8584]
A
[49 nt withheld, positions 8586-8634]
CCTTTGACGTTGGAGTCCACGTTCTTT
[37 nt withheld, positions 8662-8698]
ACCCTATCTCGGTCTATTCTTTTGATTTATAAGGGATTTTGCCGATTTCGGCCTATTGGTTAAAAAATGA
GCTGATTTAACAAAAATTTAACGCGAATTTTAACAAAATATTAACGCTTACAATTT
Features (pLannotate 1.2.2; 22 found; start..end, strand, type, name):
      4..158     -  CDS            lacZα (fragment): LacZα fragment of β-galactosidase; lacZ fragment
    318..697     +  enhancer       CMV enhancer: human cytomegalovirus immediate early enhancer
    699..898     +  promoter       CMV promoter: human cytomegalovirus (CMV) immediate early promoter
    931..975     +  CDS            preprotrypsin leader: leader sequence from mouse preprotrypsin
   1033..3495    +  CDS            FGFR2: FGFR2_HUMAN - Also known as BEK, KGFR, KSAM. Experimental evidence at protein level: Swiss-Prot protein existence level 1. Tyrosine-protein kinase that acts as cell-surface receptor for fibroblast growth factors and plays an essential role in the regulation of cell proliferation, differentiation, migration and apoptosis, and in the regulation of embryonic development. Required for normal embryonic patterning, trophoblast function, limb bud development, lung morphogenesis, osteogenesis and skin development. Plays an essential role in the regulation of osteoblast differentiation, proliferation a
   3508..3573    +  CDS            3xFLAG: three tandem FLAG® epitope tags, followed by an enterokinase cleavage site
   3584..4206    +  polyA_signal   hGH poly(A) signal: human growth hormone polyadenylation signal
   4248..4545    +  promoter       SV40 promoter: SV40 enhancer and early promoter
   4599..5390    +  CDS            neo: KKA2_KLEPN - Also known as kan, nptII. Experimental evidence at protein level: Swiss-Prot protein existence level 1. Resistance to kanamycin, neomycin, paromomycin, ribostamycin, butirosin and gentamicin B. From Klebsiella pneumoniae.
   5414..5791    +  CDS            ble: BLE_KLEPN - Experimental evidence at protein level: Swiss-Prot protein existence level 1. Binding protein with a strong affinity to the bleomycin family of antibiotics. Binds to CL990; an antimitotic-antibiotic compound. From Klebsiella pneumoniae.
   5833..5892    +  CDS            str (fragment): STR_KLEPN - Protein inferred from homology: Swiss-Prot protein existence level 3. The aminoglycoside phosphotransferases achieve inactivation of their antibiotic substrates by phosphorylation. From Klebsiella pneumoniae.
   5915..5938    -  rep_origin     CloDF13 ori (fragment): Plasmids containing the CloDF13 (CDF) origin of replication can be propagated in E. coli cells that contain additional plasmids with compatible origins.
   5939..6022    +  CDS            large T antigen (fragment): large T antigen from SV40 (simian virus 40)
   6045..6179    +  polyA_signal   SV40 poly(A) signal: SV40 polyadenylation signal
   6185..6203    -  promoter       T7 promoter: promoter for bacteriophage T7 RNA polymerase
   6241..6257    -  protein_bind   lac operator: The lac repressor binds to the lac operator to inhibit transcription in E. coli. This inhibition can be relieved by adding lactose or isopropyl-β-D-thiogalactopyranoside (IPTG). lac repressor encoded by lacI
   6265..6295    -  promoter       lac promoter: promoter for the E. coli lac operon
   6343..6435    -  CDS            lacI (fragment): lac repressor; lacI; The lac repressor binds to the lac operator to inhibit transcription in E. coli. This inhibition can be relieved by adding lactose or isopropyl-β-D-thiogalactopyranoside (IPTG).
   6618..7206    -  rep_origin     ori: high-copy-number ColE1/pMB1/pBR322/pUC origin of replication
   7377..8237    -  CDS            AmpR: β-lactamase; bla; confers resistance to ampicillin, carbenicillin, and related antibiotics
   8238..8342    -  promoter       AmpR promoter: bla
   8369..8797    +  rep_origin     f1 ori (sequence partly withheld): f1 bacteriophage origin of replication; arrow indicates direction of (+) strand synthesis
