[The description below was written by a language model from this plasmid's Addgene catalogue record and pLannotate feature annotations shown in this document.]
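Description:
FGFR2 N549H 3xFlag is a mammalian expression plasmid built on the commercial p3xFlag-CMV-13 backbone. It carries the human fibroblast growth factor receptor 2 coding sequence (about 2.5 kb, referenced to a RefSeq FGFR2 transcript) with a single substitution of asparagine 549 to histidine. The insert was cloned between XbaI and BamHI sites, both of which remain intact. It is transcribed from the human cytomegalovirus immediate-early enhancer and promoter and terminated by the human growth hormone polyadenylation signal. The annotated sequence shows the backbone's preprotrypsin leader just upstream of the FGFR2 open reading frame. Three tandem FLAG epitopes lie immediately downstream, so the receptor is produced as a C-terminally 3xFLAG-tagged protein that can be detected or immunoprecipitated with anti-FLAG antibodies. The record does not say whether the leader is in frame with, or functionally contributes to, the receptor, which has its own signal sequence.

In E. coli the plasmid is maintained at high copy through a ColE1/pUC-type origin and selected with ampicillin via the β-lactamase gene. An f1 origin is also present. For mammalian cells, an SV40 early promoter drives the neomycin phosphotransferase gene, followed by an SV40 polyadenylation signal, which allows G418 selection of stable transfectants. The adjacent ble and partial str annotations, along with small lac, T7 and other fragments, appear to be backbone remnants rather than functional payload. The sequenced record (about 8.8 kb) is slightly longer than the catalogue size.

The stated purpose is to express FGFR2 carrying this single amino acid change in mammalian cells. That would suit comparisons of the mutant receptor tyrosine kinase with the wild-type protein, although the record does not describe specific experiments.
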