Addgene plasmid #110106: FGFR2 N549H 3xFlag
Purpose: expresses FGFR2 with a single amino acid change in mammalian cells
Depositing lab: Martin Fernandez-Zapico. Depositing organization: Mayo Foundation for Medical Education and Research.
Backbone
  Vector backbone: p3xFlag-CMV-13
  Backbone manufacturer: Sigma
  Backbone size w/o insert (bp): 6300
  Total vector size (bp): 8763
  Vector type: Mammalian Expression
  Selectable markers: Neomycin (select with G418)
Growth in bacteria
  Bacterial resistance: Ampicillin, 100 μg/mL
  Growth temperature: 37°C
  Growth strain: DH5alpha
  Copy number: High Copy
Gene/Insert
  Gene/Insert name: fibroblast growth factor receptor 2 (alt name: FGFR2)
  Species: H. sapiens (human)
  Insert size (bp): 2463
  Mutation: mutated Asparagine 549 to Histidine (N549H)
  GenBank ID: NM_000141.4
  Entrez Gene: FGFR2 (a.k.a. BBDS, BEK, BFR-1, CD332, CEK3, CFD1, ECT1, JWS, K-SAM, KGFR, TK14, TK25)
  Promoter: CMV
  Tag / fusion protein: Flag (C terminal on backbone)
  Cloning method: Restriction Enzyme; 5′ cloning site Xba (not destroyed); 3′ cloning site BamHI (not destroyed)
  Sequencing primers: 5′ CMV-F; 3′ hGH-PA-R
Terms and licenses: Academic/Nonprofit Terms; Industry Terms: Not Available to Industry
How to cite: FGFR2 N549H 3xFlag was a gift from Martin Fernandez-Zapico (Addgene plasmid # 110106 ; http://n2t.net/addgene:110106 ; RRID:Addgene_110106)
