>Addgene plasmid #110106 | FGFR2 N549H 3xFlag | depositor partial sequence | sequence record 207177 | full insert
ATGGTCAGCTGGGGTCGTTTCATCTGCCTGGTCGTGGTCACCATGGCAACCTTGTCCCTGGCCCGGCCCT
CCTTCAGTTTAGTTGAGGATACCACATTAGAGCCAGAAGAGCCACCAACCAAATACCAAATCTCTCAACC
AGAAGTGTACGTGGCTGCGCCAGGGGAGTCGCTAGAGGTGCGCTGCCTGTTGAAAGATGCCGCCGTGATC
AGTTGGACTAAGGATGGGGTGCACTTGGGGCCCAACAATAGGACAGTGCTTATTGGGGAGTACTTGCAGA
TAAAGGGCGCCACGCCTAGAGACTCCGGCCTCTATGCTTGTACTGCCAGTAGGACTGTAGACAGTGAAAC
TTGGTACTTCATGGTGAATGTCACAGATGCCATCTCATCCGGAGATGATGAGGATGACACCGACGGTGCG
GAAGATTTTGTCAGTGAGAACAGTAACAACAAGAGAGCACCATACTGGACCAACACAGAAAAGATGGAAA
AGCGGCTCCATGCTGTGCCTGCGGCCAACACTGTCAAGTTTCGCTGCCCAGCCGGGGGGAACCCAATGCC
AACCATGCGGTGGCTGAAAAACGGGAAGGAGTTTAAGCAGGAGCATCGCATTGGAGGCTACAAGGTACGA
AACCAGCACTGGAGCCTCATTATGGAAAGTGTGGTCCCATCTGACAAGGGAAATTATACCTGTGTGGTGG
AGAATGAATACGGGTCCATCAATCACACGTACCACCTGGATGTTGTGGAGCGATCGCCTCACCGGCCCAT
CCTCCAAGCCGGACTGCCGGCAAATGCCTCCACAGTGGTTGGAGGAGACGTAGAGTTTGTCTGCAAGGTT
TACAGTGATGCCCAGCCCCACATCCAGTGGATCAAGCACGTGGAAAAGAACGGCAGTAAATACGGGCCCG
ACGGGCTGCCCTACCTCAAGGTTCTCAAGGCCGCCGGTGTTAACACCACGGACAAAGAGATTGAGGTTCT
CTATATTCGGAATGTAACTTTTGAGGACGCTGGGGAATATACGTGCTTGGCGGGTAATTCTATTGGGATA
TCCTTTCACTCTGCATGGTTGACAGTTCTGCCAGCGCCTGGAAGAGAAAAGGAGATTACAGCTTCCCCAG
ACTACCTGGAGATAGCCATTTACTGCATAGGGGTCTTCTTAATCGCCTGTATGGTGGTAACAGTCATCCT
GTGCCGAATGAAGAACACGACCAAGAAGCCAGACTTCAGCAGCCAGCCGGCTGTGCACAAGCTGACCAAA
CGTATCCCCCTGCGGAGACAAGTAACAGTTTCGGCTGAGTCCAGCTCCTCCATGAACTCCAACACCCCGC
TGGTGAGGATAACAACACGCCTCTCTTCAACGGCAGACACCCCCATGCTGGCAGGGGTCTCCGAGTATGA
ACTTCCAGAGGACCCAAAATGGGAGTTTCCAAGAGATAAGCTGACACTGGGCAAGCCCCTGGGAGAAGGT
TGCTTTGGGCAAGTGGTCATGGCGGAAGCAGTGGGAATTGACAAAGACAAGCCCAAGGAGGCGGTCACCG
TGGCCGTGAAGATGTTGAAAGATGATGCCACAGAGAAAGACCTTTCTGATCTGGTGTCAGAGATGGAGAT
GATGAAGATGATTGGGAAACACAAGAATATCATACATCTTCTTGGAGCCTGCACACAGGATGGGCCTCTC
TATGTCATAGTTGAGTATGCCTCTAAAGGCAACCTCCGAGAATACCTCCGAGCCCGGAGGCCACCCGGGA
TGGAGTACTCCTATGACATTAACCGTGTTCCTGAGGAGCAGATGACCTTCAAGGACTTGGTGTCATGCAC
CTACCAGCTGGCCAGAGGCATGGAGTACTTGGCTTCCCAAAAATGTATTCATCGAGATTTAGCAGCCAGA
AATGTTTTGGTAACAGAAAACAATGTGATGAAAATAGCAGACTTTGGACTCGCCAGAGATATCAACAATA
TAGACTATTACAAAAAGACCACCAATGGGCGGCTTCCAGTCAAGTGGATGGCTCCAGAAGCCCTGTTTGA
TAGAGTATACACTCATCAGAGTGATGTCTGGTCCTTCGGGGTGTTAATGTGGGAGATCTTCACTTTAGGG
GGCTCGCCCTACCCAGGGATTCCCGTGGAGGAACTTTTTAAGCTGCTGAAGGAAGGACACAGAATGGATA
AGCCAGCCAACTGCACCAACGAACTGTACATGATGATGAGGGACTGTTGGCATGCAGTGCCCTCCCAGAG
ACCAACGTTCAAGCAGTTGGTAGAAGACTTGGATCGAATTCTCACTCTCACAACCAATGAGGAATACTTG
GACCTCAGCCAACCTCTCGAACAGTATTCACCTAGTTACCCTGACACAAGAAGTTCTTGTTCTTCAGGAG
ATGATTCTGTTTTTTCTCCAGACCCCATGCCTTACGAACCATGCCTTCCTCAGTATCCACACATAAACGG
CAGTGTTAAAACA
